>Addgene plasmid #187297 | VPS13C^halo∆1235-1748 | addgene full sequence | sequence record 367347 | Addgene NGS Result
TAGTTATTAATAGTAATCAATTACGGGGTCATTAGTTCATAGCCCATATATGGAGTTCCGCGTTACATAA
CTTACGGTAAATGGCCCGCCTGGCTGACCGCCCAACGACCCCCGCCCATTGACGTCAATAATGACGTATG
TTCCCATAGTAACGCCAATAGGGACTTTCCATTGACGTCAATGGGTGGAGTATTTACGGTAAACTGCCCA
CTTGGCAGTACATCAAGTGTATCATATGCCAAGTACGCCCCCTATTGACGTCAATGACGGTAAATGGCCC
GCCTGGCATTATGCCCAGTACATGACCTTATGGGACTTTCCTACTTGGCAGTACATCTACGTATTAGTCA
TCGCTATTACCATGGTGATGCGGTTTTGGCAGTACATCAATGGGCGTGGATAGCGGTTTGACTCACGGGG
ATTTCCAAGTCTCCACCCCATTGACGTCAATGGGAGTTTGTTTTGGCACCAAAATCAACGGGACTTTCCA
AAATGTCGTAACAACTCCGCCCCATTGACGCAAATGGGCGGTAGGCGTGTACGGTGGGAGGTCTATATAA
GCAGAGCTGGTTTAGTGAACCGTCAGATCCGCTAGCGCCACCATGGTCCTGGAGAGCGTGGTCGCCGATC
TGCTGAACCGATTCCTGGGGGATTACGTGGAGAACCTGAACAAGTCACAGCTGAAACTGGGAATCTGGGG
AGGAAACGTGGCCCTGGACAATCTGCAGATCAAGGAGAACGCCCTGAGCGAGCTGGACGTGCCCTTCAAG
GTGAAGGCCGGCCAGATCGATAAGCTGACCCTGAAGATCCCTTGGAAGAATCTGTACGGAGAGGCAGTGG
TGGCCACACTGGAGGGCCTGTATCTGCTGGTGGTGCCAGGAGCCAGCATCAAGTACGACGCCGTGAAGGA
GGAGAAGTCTCTGCAGGATGTGAAGCAGAAGGAGCTGAGCCGGATCGAGGAGGCCCTGCAGAAGGCAGCA
GAGAAGGGAACCCACTCCGGAGAGTTTATCTATGGCCTGGAGAACTTCGTGTACAAGGACATCAAGCCTG
GCCGCAAGCGGAAGAAGCACAAGAAGCACTTTAAGAAGCCTTTCAAGGGCCTGGACAGATCCAAGGATAA
GCCAAAGGAGGCCAAGAAGGATACCTTCGTGGAGAAGCTGGCCACACAGGTCATCAAGAATGTGCAGGTG
AAGATCACAGACATCCACATCAAGTATGAGGACGATGTGACCGATCCAAAGAGGCCCCTGAGCTTTGGCG
TGACACTGGGCGAGCTGTCCCTGCTGACAGCCAACGAGCACTGGACCCCATGCATCCTGAATGAGGCCGA
CAAGATCATCTACAAGCTGATCCGCCTGGATAGCCTGTCCGCCTATTGGAACGTGAATTGTTCTATGAGC
TACCAGAGATCCAGGGAGCAGATCCTGGACCAGCTGAAGAACGAGATCCTGACCTCTGGCAACATCCCCC
CTAATTACCAGTATATCTTCCAGCCTATCTCCGCCTCTGCCAAGCTGTATATGAATCCATACGCCGAGAG
CGAGCTGAAGACCCCCAAGCTGGATTGCAACATCGAGATCCAGAATATCGCCATCGAGCTGACAAAGCCA
CAGTATCTGTCTATGATCGACCTGCTGGAGAGCGTGGATTACATGGTGAGGAACGCCCCCTACCGCAAGT
ATAAGCCTTACCTGCCACTGCACACCAATGGCCGGAGATGGTGGAAGTATGCCATCGACTCTGTGCTGGA
GGTGCACATCAGGCGCTACACACAGATGTGGAGCTGGTCCAACATCAAGAAGCACCGGCAGCTGCTGAAG
TCCTATAAGATCGCCTACAAGAATAAGCTGACCCAGTCCAAGGTGTCTGAGGAGATCCAGAAGGAGATCC
AGGACCTGGAGAAGACACTGGACGTGTTCAACATCATCCTGGCAAGGCAGCAGGCACAGGTGGAAGTGAT
CAGATCCGGCCAGAAGCTGAGGAAGAAGTCTGCCGACACCGGAGAGAAGAGAGGAGGATGGTTCAGCGGC
CTGTGGGGCAAGAAGGAGAGCAAGAAGAAGGACGAGGAGTCTCTGATCCCTGAGACAATCGACGATCTGA
TGACCCCAGAGGAGAAGGATAAGCTGTTTACCGCCATCGGCTATTCTGAGAGCACACACAATCTGACCCT
GCCCAAGCAGTACGTGGCCCACATCATGACACTGAAGCTGGTGTCCACCTCTGTGACAATCAGGGAGAAC
AAGAATATCCCTGAGATCCTGAAGATCCAGATCATCGGCCTGGGAACCCAGGTGTCCCAGCGGCCAGGCG
CCCAGGCCCTGAAGGTGGAGGCAAAGCTGGAGCACTGGTATATCACAGGCCTGAGACAGCAGGACATCGT
GCCTAGCCTGGTGGCCTCCATCGGCGATACCACAAGCTCCCTGCTGAAGATCAAGTTCGAGACAAACCCC
GAGGACTCCCCTGCCGATCAGACCCTGATCGTGCAGTCTCAGCCAGTGGAAGTGATCTACGACGCCAAGA
CCGTGAACGCCGTGGTGGAGTTCTTTCAGTCTAATAAGGGCCTGGATCTGGAGCAGATCACCAGCGCCAC
ACTGATGAAGCTGGAGGAGATCAAGGAGCGCACCGCCACAGGCCTGACACACATCATCGAGACACGCAAG
GTGCTGGACCTGCGGATCAACCTGAAGCCTTCCTATCTGGTGGTGCCACAGACCGGCTTCCACCACGAGA
AGTCTGACCTGCTGATCCTGGATTTTGGCACATTCCAGCTGAACAGCAAGGACCAGGGCCTGCAGAAGAC
CACAAATTCTAGCCTGGAGGAGATCATGGATAAGGCCTACGACAAGTTTGATGTGGAGATCAAGAATGTG
CAGCTGCTGTTCGCCAGAGCCGAGGAGACATGGAAGAAGTGCAGGTTTCAGCACCCAAGCACAATGCACA
TCCTGCAGCCCATGGACATCCACGTGGAGCTGGCCAAGGCCATGGTGGAGAAGGATATCAGAATGGCAAG
GTTCAAGGTGTCCGGAGGCCTGCCACTGATGCACGTGAGGATCTCTGACCAGAAGATGAAGGATGTGCTG
TATCTGATGAATAGCATCCCACTGCCCCAGAAGTCCTCTGCCCAGTCCCCTGAGAGGCAGGTGAGCTCCA
TCCCAATCATCAGCGGAGGAACAAAGGGCCTGCTGGGCACCTCCCTGCTGCTGGACACAGTGGAGAGCGA
GTCCGACGATGAGTACTTCGACGCAGAGGATGGAGAGCCACAGACCTGTAAGTCTATGAAGGGCAGCGAG
CTGAAGAAGGCCGCCGAGGTGCCTAACGAGGAGCTGATCAATCTGCTGCTGAAGTTTGAGATCAAGGAAG
TGATCCTGGAGTTCACCAAGCAGCAGAAGGAGGAGGATACCATCCTGGTGTTTAACGTGACACAGCTGGG
CACCGAGGCCACAATGAGGACCTTCGACCTGACAGTGGTGTCTTATCTGAAGAAGATCAGCCTGGATTAC
CACGAGATCGAGGGCAGCAAGCGCAAGCCCCTGCACCTGATCTCTAGCTCCGACAAGCCTGGCCTGGATC
TGCTGAAGGTGGAGTATATCAAGGCCGACAAGAATGGCCCTTCCTTTCAGACCGCCTTCGGCAAGACAGA
GCAGACCGTGAAGGTGGCCTTCTCTAGCCTGAACCTGCTGCTGCAGACACAGGCCCTGGTGGCCTCTATC
AATTACCTGACCACAATCATCCCTAGCGACGATCAGTCTATCAGCGTGGCCAAGGAGGTGCAGATCAGCA
CCGAGAAGCAGCAGAAGAACTCCACACTGCCAAAGGCCATCGTGTCCTCTAGAGACAGCGATATCATCGA
CTTTAGGCTGTTCGCCAAGCTGAACGCCTTTTGCGTGATCGTGTGCAATGAGAAGAACAATATCGCCGAG
ATCAAGATCCAGGGCCTGGATAGCTCCCTGAGCCTGCAGTCCAGAAAGCAGTCCCTGTTCGCCAGGCTGG
AGAATATCATCGTGACCGACGTGGATCCCAAGACAGTGCACAAGAAGGCCGTGTCTATCATGGGCAACGA
GGTGTTCAGGTTTAATCTGGACCTGTATCCTGATGCCACCGAGGGCGACCTGTACACAGATATGAGCAAG
GTGGACGGCGTGCTGTCCCTGAACGTGGGCTGCATCCAGATCGTGTACCTGCACAAGTTCCTGATGAGCC
TGCTGAATTTTCTGAACAATTTCCAGACCGCCAAGGAGTCCCTGTCTGCCGCAACAGCACAGGCAGCAGA
GAGGGCAGCCACCTCCGTGAAGGACCTGGCACAGAAGTCTTTCCGCCTGCTGATGGATATCAATCTGAAG
GCCCCTGTGATCATCATCCCACAGAGCTCCGTGAGCCCAAACGCCGTGATCGCAGACCTGGGCCTGATTA
GGGTGGAGAATAAGTTTTCTCTGGTGCCTATGGAGCACTATAGCCTGCCTCCAGTGATCGACAAGATGAA
CATCGAGCTGACCCAGCTGAAGCTGAGCCGGACAATCCTGCAGGCATCCCTGCCACAGAATGATATCGAG
ATCCTGAAGCCTGTGAACATGCTGCTGAGCATCCAGAGAAATCTGGCAGCAGCATGGTACGTGCAGATCC
CAGGCATGGAGATCAAGGGCAAGCTGAAGCCCATGCAGGTGGCCCTGTCCGAGGACGATCTGACCGTGCT
GATGAAGATCCTGCTGGAGAACCTGGGCGAGGCCTCTAGCCAGCCTTCTCCAACCCAGAGCGTGCAGGAG
ACAGTGCGCGTGCGGAAGGTGGACGTGTCCTCTGTGCCATCCGCGGGAGCAGAGATCGGAACCGGCTTCC
CCTTTGATCCTCACTATGTGGAGGTGCTGGGCGAGCGCATGCACTACGTGGACGTGGGACCCCGGGACGG
AACACCTGTGCTGTTCCTGCACGGCAACCCTACCAGCTCCTACGTGTGGCGCAATATCATCCCTCACGTG
GCACCAACCCACAGGTGCATCGCACCAGACCTGATCGGCATGGGCAAGAGCGACAAGCCCGATCTGGGCT
ACTTCTTTGACGATCACGTGAGGTTTATGGACGCCTTCATCGAGGCCCTGGGCCTGGAGGAGGTGGTGCT
GGTCATCCACGATTGGGGATCCGCCCTGGGATTCCACTGGGCAAAGAGAAACCCAGAGAGGGTGAAGGGC
ATCGCCTTTATGGAGTTCATCAGGCCAATCCCTACCTGGGACGAGTGGCCCGAGTTTGCCAGAGAGACAT
TTCAGGCCTTCAGAACCACAGACGTGGGCAGGAAGCTGATCATCGATCAGAACGTGTTCATCGAGGGCAC
ACTGCCAATGGGAGTGGTGCGGCCCCTGACCGAGGTGGAGATGGACCACTATAGGGAGCCCTTTCTGAAT
CCTGTGGATCGGGAGCCACTGTGGAGATTCCCAAACGAGCTGCCAATCGCAGGAGAGCCAGCAAATATCG
TGGCCCTGGTGGAGGAGTACATGGACTGGCTGCACCAGAGCCCAGTGCCCAAGCTGCTGTTCTGGGGCAC
CCCAGGCGTGCTGATCCCACCTGCAGAGGCAGCAAGGCTGGCCAAGTCCCTGCCAAACTGTAAGGCCGTG
GATATCGGCCCTGGCCTGAACCTGCTGCAGGAGGACAATCCCGATCTGATCGGCTCTGAGATCGCCAGAT
GGCTGAGCACCCTGGAGATCAGCGGATCCGCGGGAGACCACCTGAAGGAGCAGGAGGACTGGACAGATAG
CAAGCTGTCCATGAATCAGATCGTGAGCCTGCAGTTCGATTTTCACTTTGAGTCTCTGAGCATCATCCTG
TACAACAATGACATCAACCAGGAGTCCGGCGTGGCCTTTCACAATGATTCTTTCCAGCTGGGCGAGCTGA
GGCTGCACCTGATGGCCTCTAGCGGCAAGATGTTCAAGGACGGCTCCATGAACGTGTCTGTGAAGCTGAA
GACCTGCACACTGGACGATCTGAGGGAGGGAATCGAGAGGGCCACCTCCCGGATGATCGATAGAAAGAAC
GACCAGGATAACAATTCCTCTATGATCGACATCAGCTATAAGCAGGATAAGAATGGCTCCCAGATCGACG
CCGTGCTGGATAAGCTGTACGTGTGCGCCTCTGTGGAGTTTCTGATGACCGTGGCCGACTTCTTTATCAA
GGCAGTGCCACAGAGCCCAGAGAACGTGGCCAAGGAGACACAGATCCTGCCTAGGCAGACCGCCACAGGC
AAGGTGAAGATCGAGAAGGACGATAGCGTGCGCCCTAATATGACCCTGAAGGCCATGATCACAGACCCAG
AGGTGGTGTTTGTGGCATCCCTGACCAAGGCAGATGCACCAGCCCTGACAGCCTCTTTCCAGTGCAACCT
GTCCCTGTCTACCAGCAAGCTGGAGCAGATGATGGAGGCATCCGTGCGGGACCTGAAGGTGCTGGCCTGT
CCATTTCTGAGAGAGAAGAGGGGCAAGAATATCACCACAGTGCTGCAGCCCTGCTCCCTGTTCATGGAGA
AGTGTACCTGGGCCTCTGGCAAGCAGAACATCAATATCATGGTGAAGGAGTTCATCATCAAGATCAGCCC
TATCATCCTGAACACAGTGCTGACCATCATGGCCGCCCTGTCCCCAAAGACCAAGGAGGACGGCAGCAAG
GATACATCCAAGGAGATGGAGAATCTGTGGGGCATCAAGAGCATCAACGACTACAATACCTGGTTTCTGG
GCGTGGATACCGCCACAGAGATCACAGAGTCCTTCAAGGGCATCGAGCACTCTCTGATCGAGGAGAACTG
CGGCGTCGTGGTGGAGAGCATCCAGGTGACACTGGAGTGTGGCCTGGGACACAGAACCGTGCCACTGCTG
CTGGCCGAGTCTAAGTTCAGCGGCAACATCAAGAATTGGACATCCCTGATGGCAGCAGTGGCAGACGTGA
CCCTGCAGGTGCACTACTATAATGAGATCCACGCCGTGTGGGAGCCTCTGATCGAGAGGGTGGAGGGCAA
GCGCCAGTGGAACCTGCGGTTGGACGTGAAGAAGAATCCCGTGCAGGATAAGAGCCTGCTGCCTGGCGAC
GACTTCATCCCTGAGCCACAGATGGCCATCCACATCAGCTCCGGCAACACAATGAATATCACCATCTCCA
AGTCTTGCCTGAACGTGTTTAACAATCTGGCCAAGGGCTTCTCCGAGGGCACAGCCTCTACCTTTGACTA
TAGCCTGAAGGATAGAGCCCCCTTCACCGTGAAGAATGCCGTGGGCGTGCCAATCAAGGTGAAGCCCAAC
TGTAATCTGCGCGTGATGGGCTTTCCTGAGAAGAGCGACATCTTCGACGTGGATGCCGGCCAGAACCTGG
AGCTGGAGTACGCCTCCATGGTGCCATCTAGCCAGGGCAATCTGTCCATCCTGTCTAGGCAGGAGTCCTC
TTTCTTTACCCTGACAATCGTGCCCCACGGCTATACCGAGGTGGCCAACATCCCTGTGGCCAGACCAGGC
CGGAGACTGTACAATGTGAGGAACCCCAATGCCAGCCACTCCGACTCTGTGCTGGTGCAGATCGATGCCA
CCGAGGGCAACAAAGTGATCACCCTGCGCAGCCCTCTGCAGATCAAGAATCACTTTTCCATCGCCTTCAT
CATCTATAAGTTCGTGAAGAACGTGAAGCTGCTGGAGAGAATCGGCATCGCCAGGCCTGAGGAGGAGTTT
CACGTGCCACTGGACAGCTACAGGTGCCAGCTGTTCATCCAGCCAGCCGGCATCCTGGAGCACCAGTATA
AGGAGTCCACCACATACATCTCTTGGAAGGAGGAGCTGCACAGAAGCAGGGAGGTGCGCTGCATGCTGCA
GTGTCCATCTGTGGAGGTGAGCTTTCTGCCCCTGATCGTGAACACCGTGGCCCTGCCCGATGAGCTGTCC
TACATCTGTACACACGGCGAGGACTGGGATGTGGCCTATATCATCCACCTGTACCCTAGCCTGACCCTGC
GCAATCTGCTGCCATATTCCCTGAGGTACCTGCTGGAGGGAACAGCAGAGACACACGAGCTGGCAGAGGG
AAGCACAGCAGACGTGCTGCACAGCCGGATCTCCGGAGAGATCATGGAGCTGGTGCTGGTGAAGTACCAG
GGCAAGAACTGGAATGGCCACTTTCGCATCCGGGATACCCTGCCCGAGTTCTTTCCCGTGTGCTTCAGCT
CCGACTCCACAGAGGTGACCACAGTGGATCTGTCTGTGCACGTGAGGAGGATCGGCAGCCGGATGGTGCT
GAGCGTGTTCAGCCCTTATTGGCTGATCAACAAGACCACACGCGTGCTGCAGTACCGGTCCGAGGACATC
CACGTGAAGCACCCAGCCGACTTTAGAGATATCATCCTGTTCAGCTTCAAGAAGAAGAACATCTTCACAA
AGAATAAGGTGCAGCTGAAGATCAGCACCTCCGCCTGGTCTAGCTCCTTTTCCCTGGATACCGTGGGCTC
TTATGGCTGCGTGAAGTGTCCCGCCAACAATATGGAGTACCTGGTGGGCGTGTCTATCAAGATGTCTAGC
TTTAACCTGAGCAGGATCGTGACCCTGACACCATTCTGCACCATCGCCAATAAGTCCTCTCTGGAGCTGG
AGGTCGGAGAGATCGCATCCGACGGATCTATGCCCACAAACAAGTGGAATTATATCGCCAGCTCCGAGTG
TCTGCCTTTCTGGCCAGAGTCTCTGAGCGGCAAGCTGTGCGTGCGGGTGGTGGGATGTGAGGGCTCTAGC
AAGCCCTTCTTTTACAACAGACAGGATAATGGCACCCTGCTGAGCCTGGAGGACCTGAACGGCGGCATCC
TGGTGGATGTGAATACAGCCGAGCACAGCACAGTGATCACCTTTTCCGACTATCACGAGGGCTCTGCCCC
TGCCCTGATCATGAACCACACCCCATGGGATATCCTGACATACAAGCAGTCCGGCTCTCCCGAGGAGATG
GTGCTGCTGCCTAGGCAGGCAAGGCTGTTTGCATGGGCAGACCCTACCGGAACAAGGAAGCTGACCTGGA
CATATGCAGCAAACGTGGGAGAGCACGACCTGCTGAAGGATGGCTGTGGCCAGTTCCCATACGACGCCAA
TATCCAGATCCACTGGGTGAGCTTTCTGGATGGCAGACAGAGGGTGCTGCTGTTCACCGACGATGTGGCC
CTGGTGTCCAAGGCCCTGCAGGCAGAGGAGATGGAGCAGGCCGATTATGAGATCACACTGAGCCTGCACT
CCCTGGGCCTGAGCCTGGTGAACAATGAGAGCAAGCAGGAGGTGTCCTACATCGGCATCACCTCCTCTGG
CGTGGTGTGGGAGGTGAAGCCAAAGCAGAAGTGGAAGCCCTTCTCCCAGAAGCAGATCATCCTGCTGGAG
CAGAGCTACCAGAAGCACCAGATCTCCCGGGACCACGGCTGGATCAAGCTGGATAACAATTTTGAGGTGA
ACTTCGACAAGGATCCCATGGAGATGAGGCTGCCAATCCGCTCCCCCATCAAGAGGGACTTTCTGTCTGG
CATCCAGATCGAGTTCAAGCAGAGCTCCCACCAGCGCAGCCTGCGGGCCAGACTGTACTGGCTGCAGGTG
GATAACCAGCTGCCTGGCGCCATGTTTCCAGTGGTGTTCCACCCAGTGGCACCACCAAAGTCTATCGCCC
TGGACAGCGAGCCCAAGCCTTTTATCGACGTGAGCGTGATCACCAGATTCAATGAGTATTCTAAGGTGCT
GCAGTTTAAGTACTTCATGGTGCTGATCCAGGAGATGGCCCTGAAGATCGACCAGGGCTTTCTGGGCGCC
ATCATCGCCCTGTTCACCCCTACCACAGATCCAGAGGCCGAGCGGAGAAGGACAAAGCTGATCCAGCAGG
ACATCGATGCCCTGAACGCCGAGCTGATGGAGACATCCATGACCGACATGTCTATCCTGAGCTTCTTTGA
GCACTTTCACATCTCTCCCGTGAAGCTGCACCTGAGCCTGTCCCTGGGATCCGGAGGCGAGGAGTCTGAT
AAGGAGAAGCAGGAGATGTTCGCCGTGCACTCTGTGAATCTGCTGCTGAAGAGCATCGGCGCCACCCTGA
CAGACGTGGACGATCTGATCTTTAAGCTGGCCTACTATGAGATCCGCTATCAGTTCTACAAGCGGGATCA
GCTGATCTGGAGCGTGGTGCGGCACTATTCCGAGCAGTTTCTGAAGCAGATGTACGTGCTGGTGCTGGGC
CTGGACGTGCTGGGAAACCCCTTCGGCCTGATCAGAGGCCTGAGCGAGGGAGTGGAGGCCCTGTTTTATG
AGCCATTCCAGGGAGCAGTGCAGGGACCCGAGGAGTTTGCAGAGGGCCTGGTCATCGGCGTGCGGTCCCT
GTTCGGACACACCGTGGGAGGAGCAGCAGGAGTGGTGAGCAGAATCACCGGATCCGTGGGCAAGGGCCTG
GCAGCCATCACAATGGACAAGGAGTACCAGCAGAAGCGCCGGGAGGAGCTGAGCAGACAGCCTAGGGACT
TTGGCGATTCCCTGGCCAGAGGCGGCAAGGGCTTCCTGAGGGGAGTGGTGGGAGGAGTGACAGGCATCAT
CACCAAGCCAGTGGAGGGAGCCAAGAAGGAGGGAGCAGCAGGCTTCTTTAAGGGCATCGGCAAGGGCCTG
GTGGGAGCAGTGGCCAGACCCACAGGCGGCATCGTGGACATGGCCTCTAGCACCTTCCAGGGCATCCAGA
GAGCCGCCGAGAGCACCGAGGAGGTGTCCTCTCTGCGCCCTCCAAGGCTGATCCACGAGGACGGCATCAT
CCGGCCCTATGATAGACAGGAGTCCGAGGGCTCTGATCTGCTGGAGAACCACATCAAGAAGCTGGAGGGC
GAGACATACAGATATCACTGCGCCATCCCTGGCTCCAAGAAGACAATCCTGATGGTGACCAATAGACGGG
TGCTGTGCATCAAGGAGGTGGAGATCCTGGGCCTGATGTGCGTGGACTGGCAGTGTCCCTTTGAGGATTT
CGTGTTCCCCCCTTCTGTGAGCGAGAACGTGCTGAAGATCAGCGTGAAGGAGCAGGGCCTGTTCCACAAG
AAGGACTCCGCCAATCAGGGCTGCGTGAGAAAGGTGTACCTGAAAGACACCGCCACAGCCGAGAGGGCCT
GTAACGCCATCGAGGATGCCCAGAGCACCCGCCAGCAGCAGAAACTGATGAAACAGAGCTCCGTGAGACT
GCTGAGACCACAGCTGCCTTCCTGAGGTACCGCGGGCCCGGGATCCACCGGATCTAGATAACTGATCATA
ATCAGCCATACCACATTTGTAGAGGTTTTACTTGCTTTAAAAAACCTCCCACACCTCCCCCTGAACCTGA
AACATAAAATGAATGCAATTGTTGTTGTTAACTTGTTTATTGCAGCTTATAATGGTTACAAATAAAGCAA
TAGCATCACAAATTTCACAAATAAAGCATTTTTTTCACTGCATTCTAGTTGTGGTTTGTCCAAACTCATC
AATGTATCTTAACGCGTAAATTGTAAGCGTTAATATTTTGTTAAAATTCGCGTTAAATTTTTGTTAAATC
AGCTCATTTTTTAACCAATAGGCCGAAATCGGCAAAATCCCTTATAAATCAAAAGAATAGACCGAGATAG
GGT
[37 nt withheld, positions 11624-11660]
AAAGAACGTGGACTCCAACGTCAAAGG
[49 nt withheld, positions 11688-11736]
T
[91 nt withheld, positions 11738-11828]
G
[124 nt withheld, positions 11830-11953]
CAGGTGGCACTTTTCGGGGAAATGTGCGCGGAACCCCTATTTGTTTATTTTTCTAAATACATTCAAATAT
GTATCCGCTCATGAGACAATAACCCTGATAAATGCTTCAATAATATTGAAAAAGGAAGAGTCCTGAGGCG
GAAAGAACCAGCTGTGGAATGTGTGTCAGTTAGGGTGTGGAAAGTCCCCAGGCTCCCCAGCAGGCAGAAG
TATGCAAAGCATGCATCTCAATTAGTCAGCAACCAGGTGTGGAAAGTCCCCAGGCTCCCCAGCAGGCAGA
AGTATGCAAAGCATGCATCTCAATTAGTCAGCAACCATAGTCCCGCCCCTAACTCCGCCCATCCCGCCCC
TAACTCCGCCCAGTTCCGCCCATTCTCCGCCCCATGGCTGACTAATTTTTTTTATTTATGCAGAGGCCGA
GGCCGCCTCGGCCTCTGAGCTATTCCAGAAGTAGTGAGGAGGCTTTTTTGGAGGCCTAGGCTTTTGCAAA
GATCGATCAAGAGACAGGATGAGGATCGTTTCGCATGATTGAACAAGATGGATTGCACGCAGGTTCTCCG
GCCGCTTGGGTGGAGAGGCTATTCGGCTATGACTGGGCACAACAGACAATCGGCTGCTCTGATGCCGCCG
TGTTCCGGCTGTCAGCGCAGGGGCGCCCGGTTCTTTTTGTCAAGACCGACCTGTCCGGTGCCCTGAATGA
ACTGCAAGACGAGGCAGCGCGGCTATCGTGGCTGGCCACGACGGGCGTTCCTTGCGCAGCTGTGCTCGAC
GTTGTCACTGAAGCGGGAAGGGACTGGCTGCTATTGGGCGAAGTGCCGGGGCAGGATCTCCTGTCATCTC
ACCTTGCTCCTGCCGAGAAAGTATCCATCATGGCTGATGCAATGCGGCGGCTGCATACGCTTGATCCGGC
TACCTGCCCATTCGACCACCAAGCGAAACATCGCATCGAGCGAGCACGTACTCGGATGGAAGCCGGTCTT
GTCGATCAGGATGATCTGGACGAAGAGCATCAGGGGCTCGCGCCAGCCGAACTGTTCGCCAGGCTCAAGG
CGAGCATGCCCGACGGCGAGGATCTCGTCGTGACCCATGGCGATGCCTGCTTGCCGAATATCATGGTGGA
AAATGGCCGCTTTTCTGGATTCATCGACTGTGGCCGGCTGGGTGTGGCGGACCGCTATCAGGACATAGCG
TTGGCTACCCGTGATATTGCTGAAGAGCTTGGCGGCGAATGGGCTGACCGCTTCCTCGTGCTTTACGGTA
TCGCCGCTCCCGATTCGCAGCGCATCGCCTTCTATCGCCTTCTTGACGAGTTCTTCTGAGCGGGACTCTG
GGGTTCGAAATGACCGACCAAGCGACGCCCAACCTGCCATCACGAGATTTCGATTCCACCGCCGCCTTCT
ATGAAAGGTTGGGCTTCGGAATCGTTTTCCGGGACGCCGGCTGGATGATCCTCCAGCGCGGGGATCTCAT
GCTGGAGTTCTTCGCCCACCCTAGGGGGAGGCTAACTGAAACACGGAAGGAGACAATACCGGAAGGAACC
CGCGCTATGACGGCAATAAAAAGACAGAATAAAACGCACGGTGTTGGGTCGTTTGTTCATAAACGCGGGG
TTCGGTCCCAGGGCTGGCACTCTGTCGATACCCCACCGAGACCCCATTGGGGCCAATACGCCCGCGTTTC
TTCCTTTTCCCCACCCCACCCCCCAAGTTCGGGTGAAGGCCCAGGGCTCGCAGCCAACGTCGGGGCGGCA
GGCCCTGCCATAGCCTCAGGTTACTCATATATACTTTAGATTGATTTAAAACTTCATTTTTAATTTAAAA
GGATCTAGGTGAAGATCCTTTTTGATAATCTCATGACCAAAATCCCTTAACGTGAGTTTTCGTTCCACTG
AGCGTCAGACCCCGTAGAAAAGATCAAAGGATCTTCTTGAGATCCTTTTTTTCTGCGCGTAATCTGCTGC
TTGCAAACAAAAAAACCACCGCTACCAGCGGTGGTTTGTTTGCCGGATCAAGAGCTACCAACTCTTTTTC
CGAAGGTAACTGGCTTCAGCAGAGCGCAGATACCAAATACTGTTCTTCTAGTGTAGCCGTAGTTAGGCCA
CCACTTCAAGAACTCTGTAGCACCGCCTACATACCTCGCTCTGCTAATCCTGTTACCAGTGGCTGCTGCC
AGTGGCGATAAGTCGTGTCTTACCGGGTTGGACTCAAGACGATAGTTACCGGATAAGGCGCAGCGGTCGG
GCTGAACGGGGGGTTCGTGCACACAGCCCAGCTTGGAGCGAACGACCTACACCGAACTGAGATACCTACA
GCGTGAGCTATGAGAAAGCGCCACGCTTCCCGAAGGGAGAAAGGCGGACAGGTATCCGGTAAGCGGCAGG
GTCGGAACAGGAGAGCGCACGAGGGAGCTTCCAGGGGGAAACGCCTGGTATCTTTATAGTCCTGTCGGGT
TTCGCCACCTCTGACTTGAGCGTCGATTTTTGTGATGCTCGTCAGGGGGGCGGAGCCTATGGAAAAACGC
CAGCAACGCGGCCTTTTTACGGTTCCTGGCCTTTTGCTGGCCTTTTGCTCACATGTTCTTTCCTGCGTTA
TCCCCTGATTCTGTGGATAACCGTATTACCGCCATGCAT
Features (pLannotate 1.2.2; 13 found; start..end, strand, type, name):
     61..364     +  enhancer       CMV enhancer: human cytomegalovirus immediate early enhancer
    365..568     +  promoter       CMV promoter: human cytomegalovirus (CMV) immediate early promoter
    603..11222   +  CDS            VPS13C (fragment): VP13C_HUMAN - Also known as KIAA1421 From Homo sapiens (Human).
  11226..11251   +  misc_feature   MCS (fragment): multiple cloning site
  11263..11347   +  CDS            large T antigen (fragment): large T antigen from SV40 (simian virus 40)
  11370..11491   +  polyA_signal   SV40 poly(A) signal: SV40 polyadenylation signal
  11525..11953   -  rep_origin     f1 ori (sequence partly withheld): f1 bacteriophage origin of replication; arrow indicates direction of (+) strand synthesis
  11980..12084   +  promoter       AmpR promoter: bla
  12086..12443   +  promoter       SV40 promoter: SV40 enhancer and early promoter
  12478..13272   +  CDS            NeoR/KanR: aminoglycoside phosphotransferase from Tn5; aph(3')-II (or nptII); confers resistance to neomycin, kanamycin, and G418 (Geneticin®)
  13293..13445   +  CDS            ble (fragment): BLE_KLEPN - Experimental evidence at protein level: Swiss-Prot protein existence level 1. Binding protein with a strong affinity to the bleomycin family of antibiotics. Binds to CL990; an antimitotic-antibiotic compound. From Klebsiella pneumoniae.
  13504..13551   +  polyA_signal   HSV TK poly(A) signal: herpes simplex virus thymidine kinase polyadenylation signal (Cole and Stacy, 1985)
  13880..14468   +  rep_origin     ori: high-copy-number ColE1/pMB1/pBR322/pUC origin of replication
