[The description below was written by a language model from this plasmid's Addgene catalogue record and pLannotate feature annotations shown in this document.]
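Description:
VPS13C^halo∆1235-1748 is a mammalian expression plasmid of about 14.6 kb built on the pEGFP-C1 backbone and carrying a truncated form of human VPS13C (also known as BLTP5C or PARK23). It is propagated in E. coli through a high-copy ColE1/pUC-type origin and selected with kanamycin. The NeoR/KanR gene (Tn5 aminoglycoside phosphotransferase) sits behind tandem bacterial (bla) and SV40 early promoters and ends in an HSV TK polyadenylation signal, so the same marker gives kanamycin resistance in bacteria and can give G418 resistance in mammalian cells. An f1 origin is also present. The short hits annotated as SV40 large T antigen and ble are fragments, most likely residual backbone sequence rather than functional genes.

The payload is a single open reading frame of roughly 10.6 kb, driven by the human CMV immediate-early enhancer and promoter and terminated by the SV40 poly(A) signal. According to the record, it derives from a codon-optimized synthetic cDNA for full-length human VPS13C in which a Halo tag was inserted internally, after residue 1914. The name indicates that residues 1235–1748 have been deleted from that parent. The feature table annotates the whole reading frame as a VPS13C fragment. It does not mark the Halo tag separately, and no EGFP feature is detected despite the backbone name, which suggests EGFP is absent.

The stated purpose is to express this VPS13C truncation mutant in mammalian cells. The associated study examined the architecture of this lipid transport protein at ER–lysosome membrane contacts. The internal Halo tag would allow labelling with HaloTag ligands for imaging.
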