Addgene plasmid #187297: VPS13C^halo∆1235-1748
Purpose: Express VPS13C truncation mutant in mammalian cells
Depositing lab: Pietro De Camilli. Depositing organization: Yale University. Publication: In situ architecture of the lipid transport protein VPS13C at ER-lysosome membrane contacts. Cai S, Wu Y, Guillen-Samander A, Hancock-Cerutti W, Liu J, De Camilli P. Proc Natl Acad Sci U S A. 2022 Jul 19;119(29):e2203769119. doi: 10.1073/pnas.2203769119. Epub 2022 Jul 13. PubMed 35858323.
Backbone
  Vector backbone: pEGFP-C1
  Backbone size w/o insert (bp): 4731
  Total vector size (bp): 14576
  Vector type: Mammalian Expression
Growth in bacteria
  Bacterial resistance: Kanamycin, 50 μg/mL
  Growth temperature: 37°C
  Growth strain: DH5alpha
  Growth instructions: 32 degree is better to avoid mutagenesis
  Copy number: Unknown
Gene/Insert
  Gene/Insert name: VPS13C truncation mutant
  Species: H. sapiens (human)
  Insert size (bp): 10629
  Entrez Gene: VPS13C (a.k.a. BLTP5C, PARK23)
Resource information
  A portion of this plasmid was derived from a plasmid made by: A plasmid containing codon-optimized cDNA encoding full-length human VPS13C, with a Halo protein after amino acid residue 1914 (VPS13C^Halo), was generated by and purchased from GenScript Biotech
Terms and licenses: Academic/Nonprofit Terms; Industry Terms: Not Available to Industry
How to cite: VPS13C^halo∆1235-1748 was a gift from Pietro De Camilli (Addgene plasmid # 187297 ; http://n2t.net/addgene:187297 ; RRID:Addgene_187297)
